Addgene plasmid #29177: pEMS1376
Purpose: Expression of the eGFP reporter gene was not detected in the brain using eGFP. Untested in the eye.
Depositing lab: Elizabeth Simpson. Publication: A regulatory toolbox of MiniPromoters to drive selective expression in the brain. Portales-Casamar E, Swanson DJ, Liu L, de Leeuw CN, Banks KG, Ho Sui SJ, Fulton DL, Ali J, Amirabbasi M, Arenillas DJ, Babyak N, Black SF, Bonaguro RJ, Brauer E, Candido TR, Castellarin M, Chen J, Chen Y, Cheng JC, Chopra V, Docking TR, Dreolini L, D'Souza CA, Flynn EK, Glenn R, Hatakka K, Hearty TG, Imanian B, Jiang S, Khorasan-zadeh S, Komljenovic I, Laprise S, Liao NY, Lim JS, Lithwick S, Liu F, Liu J, Lu M, McConechy M, McLeod AJ, Milisavljevic M, Mis J, O'Connor K, Palma B, Palmquist DL, Schmouth JF, Swanson MI, Tam B, Ticoll A, Turner JL, Varhol R, Vermeulen J, Watkins RF, Wilson G, Wong BK, Wong SH, Wong TY, Yang GS, Ypsilanti AR, Jones SJ, Holt RA, Goldowitz D, Wasserman WW, Simpson EM. Proc Natl Acad Sci U S A. 2010 Sep 21. 107(38):16589-94. 10.1073/pnas.1009158107 PubMed 20807748.
Backbone
  Vector backbone: pEMS1306
  Backbone size w/o insert (bp): 16454
  Vector type: Pleiades Promoter Project [sic, Pleaides Plieades]
Growth in bacteria
  Bacterial resistance: Ampicillin, 100 μg/mL
  Growth temperature: 37°C
  Growth strain: DH5alpha
  Growth instructions: DH10B
  Copy number: High Copy
Gene/Insert
  Gene/Insert name: Ple89 (alt names: GFAP; Glial fibrillary acidic protein, astrocyte)
  Species: H. sapiens (human)
  Insert size (bp): 2783
  Entrez Gene: GFAP (a.k.a. ALXDRD)
  Tag / fusion protein: EGFP-NLS (C terminal on backbone)
  Cloning method: Restriction Enzyme; 5′ cloning site FseI (unknown if destroyed); 3′ cloning site AscI (unknown if destroyed)
  Sequencing primers: 5′ Unknown
Terms and licenses: Academic/Nonprofit Terms; Industry Terms: Not Available to Industry
How to cite: pEMS1376 was a gift from Elizabeth Simpson (Addgene plasmid # 29177 ; http://n2t.net/addgene:29177 ; RRID:Addgene_29177)
