[The description below was written by a language model from this plasmid's Addgene catalogue record.]
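Description:
pEMS1376 is a Pleiades Promoter Project plasmid built on the large pEMS1306 backbone (about 16.5 kb without insert). It carries the MiniPromoter Ple89, a 2,783 bp human regulatory sequence derived from GFAP, the gene for glial fibrillary acidic protein, which is a classical astrocyte marker. The insert was cloned by restriction enzymes between FseI and AscI sites, although it is not known whether these sites survived cloning. The plasmid is maintained in E. coli as a high-copy construct under ampicillin selection. The record includes no feature table, so the origin of replication, polyadenylation signals and other backbone elements, including whatever accounts for the backbone's size, are not stated.

Ple89 sits upstream of a backbone-encoded EGFP-NLS reporter. The catalogue lists this as a C-terminal tag, but functionally the MiniPromoter drives transcription of the reporter rather than being fused to it. The nuclear localisation signal concentrates the green fluorescence in the nucleus, which makes individual expressing cells easier to identify and count in tissue. The construct belongs to a collection of compact human promoter designs intended to give selective, region- or cell-type-restricted expression in the brain.

The recorded result for this design is negative, since no eGFP reporter expression was detected in the brain. Expression in the eye was not tested. pEMS1376 is therefore mainly useful as a documented reference point for this GFAP-based MiniPromoter design, or as a starting material for further promoter testing, and not as a validated astrocyte expression tool.
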