>Addgene plasmid #29177 | pEMS1376 | addgene partial sequence | sequence record 39550 | EGFP-N 5'-CGTCGCCGTCCAGCTCGACCAG-3'
TTGCTCACCATGGTGGCGGAAGTTCCTATACCTTTTGAAGAATAGGAACTTCGGCGCGCCGCGAGCAGCG
GAGGTGATGCGTCTCCTCTCCAACCTGCTCTGGCTCTGCTCGCTCCTGGGATGCGAGGGCTTTATGAAGG
AGTGGGCTAGACTGGCGATGCCCGGGTGCCCCTGGCAACACCCCCTGGCATAGCCTGAGGGGGTGGGGTT
GGGCCGCAGCCCAGCTATGGGGAGAGCTCCCCTCACCCCACTGAGGTCACTGTGCCCAGAGGCAGAGCTT
CCTGGGCACGCCAACTCCTGCATGAGGCAGGTGGTACCTGGAGCCAGACCATGGGTCTGGGGCCCTGACC
GCTGAAGCAAGAGGACCCTCTCTCTAGGAAGGTGGGTCAAGAAAGGGTTGGTTGGACCATGATGAATACT
TACAATTATTATGCAGTAGCGGGGATTACACCATGCCCAGCTAAATTTTTGTATTTTTAGTAGAGATGGG
GTTTTACCATGTTGGCTAGGCTGGTCTTGAGCTCCTGACCTCAGGTGATCCGCCCGCCTCAGCCTCTCAA
AGTGCTGGGATTACA
