>Addgene plasmid #29177 | pEMS1376 | addgene partial sequence | sequence record 39651 | pEMS1307-fwd 5'-ccgcacgtctaagaaaccat-3'
AAATAGGCGTATCACGAGGCCCTTTCGTCTTCAAGAATTAATTCCGATCATATTCAATAACCCTTAATGA
ATTCGAGCTCCTAGGCCGGCCGGCTTAAGTCCAGTGCAGTCTGCTGCCAACACCCGTCCACCTGGCTCGT
GACTTCCATCTCCACTTCCTTGGATTGGGCGACAGTGCCACATAAGTTTCCCTCCGTTCTCCCCATGAAG
ACATGGTTGGCTGAATGAATTAATAGTGTAAACAAAATTACAGGAGTCTGTGTTTAACCTGCTTCTGAAA
ACAAACATGTTAAAGGTATTTAGAGCATTGTGAGTAGCATGTAAATAAATGCTGCTAATTTCAAGTGAGT
CCTGGCTGTTCTCGGGGAGCAGCCTCTACCGGGTCAGCCCCTCAGCTCTGAGCCCTTTTTGTTTTGGTTT
TGTTTTGTTTTGAGACAGAGTCTCACTGCAACTCCCAGGCTGTAGTGCAATGGTGCAATCTTGGCTCACT
GCAAGCTCTGCTTCCTGGGTTCAAGCGATTCTCCTGCCTCAGCCTCCCAAAATGCCGGGA
